Addgene plasmid #164029: pDB.His.MBP.3C CARD8 CARD A452C D511K
Purpose: Bacterial expression vector encoding a HRV 3C-cleavable His-MBP-tagged CARD8 CARD (filment-deficient mutant and A452C mutation for cysteine labelling applications)
Depositing lab: Hao Wu. Depositing organization: Boston Children's Hospital. Publication: Mechanism of filament formation in UPA-promoted CARD8 and NLRP1 inflammasomes. Robert Hollingsworth L, David L, Li Y, Griswold AR, Ruan J, Sharif H, Fontana P, Orth-He EL, Fu TM, Bachovchin DA, Wu H. Nat Commun. 2021 Jan 8;12(1):189. doi: 10.1038/s41467-020-20320-y. PubMed 33420033.
Backbone
  Vector backbone: pDB.His.MBP.3C
  Vector type: Bacterial Expression
Growth in bacteria
  Bacterial resistance: Kanamycin, 50 μg/mL
  Growth temperature: 37°C
  Growth strain: DH5alpha
  Copy number: Low Copy
Gene/Insert
  Gene/Insert name: CARD8
  Species: H. sapiens (human)
  Mutation: A452C, D511K
  Entrez Gene: CARD8 (a.k.a. CARDINAL, DACAR, DAKAR, NDPP, NDPP1, TUCAN)
  Tag / fusion protein: His6-MBP-3C (N terminal on insert)
  Cloning method: Restriction Enzyme; 5′ cloning site Unknown (unknown if destroyed)
Terms and licenses: Academic/Nonprofit Terms; Industry Terms: Not Available to Industry
How to cite: pDB.His.MBP.3C CARD8 CARD A452C D511K was a gift from Hao Wu (Addgene plasmid # 164029 ; http://n2t.net/addgene:164029 ; RRID:Addgene_164029)
