[The description below was written by a language model from this plasmid's Addgene catalogue record and pLannotate feature annotations shown in this document.]
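Description:
pDB.His.MBP.3C CARD8 CARD A452C D511K is a 6.7 kb bacterial expression plasmid built on the pDB.His.MBP.3C backbone, a pET-style vector for producing recombinant protein in E. coli. It replicates from a ColE1/pBR322-type origin accompanied by the bom region and the rop gene, which holds copy number down, consistent with the low-copy designation in the catalogue. Selection is by kanamycin through an aminoglycoside phosphotransferase (KanR) gene. An f1 origin is also present, and short tetracycline-resistance fragments flanking the lacI region appear to be non-functional remnants of the pBR322 lineage.

The expression cassette is driven by a T7 promoter with an adjacent lac operator and the strong T7 gene 10 ribosome binding site. A plasmid-borne lacI gene under its own promoter supplies repressor, so expression is IPTG-inducible in hosts that provide T7 RNA polymerase. The open reading frame begins with a short His-tag segment, followed by cytosolic maltose binding protein lacking its signal sequence, and then a fragment of human CARD8 corresponding to the CARD domain. According to the record, an HRV 3C protease site lies between MBP and the insert, although it is not annotated separately in the feature table. This site allows the His6-MBP solubility and affinity tag to be removed after purification. A His-tag-like fragment is annotated downstream of the insert, before the T7 terminator; the record does not indicate whether it is translated. The insert carries D511K, described as a filament-deficient mutation, and A452C, which introduces a cysteine for site-specific labelling. The construct is suited to purifying soluble, non-polymerising CARD8 CARD for labelling-based biochemical studies of inflammasome filament assembly.
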