Features (pLannotate 1.2.2; 21 found; start..end, strand, type, name):
      1..589     +  rep_origin     ori: high-copy-number ColE1/pMB1/pBR322/pUC origin of replication
    775..914     -  misc_feature   bom: basis of mobility region from pBR322
   1016..1207    -  CDS            rop: Rop protein, which maintains plasmids at low copy number; rop
   1224..1604    +  CDS            YPB1_ECOLX: Protein predicted: Swiss-Prot protein existence level 4. From Escherichia coli.
   1676..1967    -  CDS            TcR (fragment): tetracycline efflux protein; tet; confers resistance to tetracycline
   1982..2003    -  protein_bind   CAP binding site: CAP binding activates transcription in the presence of cAMP. E. coli catabolite activator protein
   2016..3098    -  CDS            lacI: lac repressor; lacI; The lac repressor binds to the lac operator to inhibit transcription in E. coli. This inhibition can be relieved by adding lactose or isopropyl-β-D-thiogalactopyranoside (IPTG).
   3099..3176    -  promoter       lacI promoter: lacI
   3184..3463    -  CDS            TcR (fragment): tetracycline efflux protein; tet; confers resistance to tetracycline
   3485..3503    +  promoter       T7 promoter: promoter for bacteriophage T7 RNA polymerase
   3504..3528    +  protein_bind   lac operator: The lac repressor binds to the lac operator to inhibit transcription in E. coli. This inhibition can be relieved by adding lactose or isopropyl-β-D-thiogalactopyranoside (IPTG). lac repressor encoded by lacI
   3543..3565    +  RBS            RBS: efficient ribosome binding site from bacteriophage T7 gene 10 (Olins and Rangwala, 1989)
   3584..3600    +  CDS            capTEV™ (fragment): composite tag for in vivo biotinylation, TEV protease cleavage, and 6xHis tagging
   3608..4705    +  CDS            MBP: maltose binding protein from E. coli; malE (mutated); This version of the gene does not encode a signal sequence, so MBP will remain in the cytosol.
   4763..5044    +  CDS            CARD8 (fragment): CARD8_HUMAN - Also known as DACAR From Homo sapiens (Human).
   5063..5080    +  CDS            9xHis (fragment): 9xHis affinity tag
   5090..5139    +  CDS            SET1 (fragment): solubility-enhancement tag derived from T7 phage gene 10B
   5147..5194    +  terminator     T7 terminator: transcription terminator for bacteriophage T7 RNA polymerase
   5231..5659    +  rep_origin     f1 ori (sequence partly withheld): f1 bacteriophage origin of replication; arrow indicates direction of (+) strand synthesis
   5712..5769    +  promoter       AmpR promoter (fragment): bla
   5778..6593    -  CDS            KanR: aminoglycoside phosphotransferase; aph(3')-Ia; confers resistance to kanamycin in bacteria or G418 (Geneticin®) in eukaryotes
>Addgene plasmid #164029 | pDB.His.MBP.3C CARD8 CARD A452C D511K | addgene full sequence | sequence record 325084 | Addgene NGS Result
TTGAGATCCTTTTTTTCTGCGCGTAATCTGCTGCTTGCAAACAAAAAAACCACCGCTACCAGCGGTGGTT
TGTTTGCCGGATCAAGAGCTACCAACTCTTTTTCCGAAGGTAACTGGCTTCAGCAGAGCGCAGATACCAA
ATACTGTCCTTCTAGTGTAGCCGTAGTTAGGCCACCACTTCAAGAACTCTGTAGCACCGCCTACATACCT
CGCTCTGCTAATCCTGTTACCAGTGGCTGCTGCCAGTGGCGATAAGTCGTGTCTTACCGGGTTGGACTCA
AGACGATAGTTACCGGATAAGGCGCAGCGGTCGGGCTGAACGGGGGGTTCGTGCACACAGCCCAGCTTGG
AGCGAACGACCTACACCGAACTGAGATACCTACAGCGTGAGCTATGAGAAAGCGCCACGCTTCCCGAAGG
GAGAAAGGCGGACAGGTATCCGGTAAGCGGCAGGGTCGGAACAGGAGAGCGCACGAGGGAGCTTCCAGGG
GGAAACGCCTGGTATCTTTATAGTCCTGTCGGGTTTCGCCACCTCTGACTTGAGCGTCGATTTTTGTGAT
GCTCGTCAGGGGGGCGGAGCCTATGGAAAAACGCCAGCAACGCGGCCTTTTTACGGTTCCTGGCCTTTTG
CTGGCCTTTTGCTCACATGTTCTTTCCTGCGTTATCCCCTGATTCTGTGGATAACCGTATTACCGCCTTT
GAGTGAGCTGATACCGCTCGCCGCAGCCGAACGACCGAGCGCAGCGAGTCAGTGAGCGAGGAAGCGGAAG
AGCGCCTGATGCGGTATTTTCTCCTTACGCATCTGTGCGGTATTTCACACCGCAATGGTGCACTCTCAGT
ACAATCTGCTCTGATGCCGCATAGTTAAGCCAGTATACACTCCGCTATCGCTACGTGACTGGGTCATGGC
TGCGCCCCGACACCCGCCAACACCCGCTGACGCGCCCTGACGGGCTTGTCTGCTCCCGGCATCCGCTTAC
AGACAAGCTGTGACCGTCTCCGGGAGCTGCATGTGTCAGAGGTTTTCACCGTCATCACCGAAACGCGCGA
GGCAGCTGCGGTAAAGCTCATCAGCGTGGTCGTGAAGCGATTCACAGATGTCTGCCTGTTCATCCGCGTC
CAGCTCGTTGAGTTTCTCCAGAAGCGTTAATGTCTGGCTTCTGATAAAGCGGGCCATGTTAAGGGCGGTT
TTTTCCTGTTTGGTCACTGATGCCTCCGTGTAAGGGGGATTTCTGTTCATGGGGGTAATGATACCGATGA
AACGAGAGAGGATGCTCACGATACGGGTTACTGATGATGAACATGCCCGGTTACTGGAACGTTGTGAGGG
TAAACAACTGGCGGTATGGATGCGGCGGGACCAGAGAAAAATCACTCAGGGTCAATGCCAGCGCTTCGTT
AATACAGATGTAGGTGTTCCACAGGGTAGCCAGCAGCATCCTGCGATGCAGATCCGGAACATAATGGTGC
AGGGCGCTGACTTCCGCGTTTCCAGACTTTACGAAACACGGAAACCGAAGACCATTCATGTTGTTGCTCA
GGTCGCAGACGTTTTGCAGCAGCAGTCGCTTCACGTTCGCTCGCGTATCGGTGATTCATTCTGCTAACCA
GTAAGGCAACCCCGCCAGCCTAGCCGGGTCCTCAACGACAGGAGCACGATCATGCGCACCCGTGGGGCCG
CCATGCCGGCGATAATGGCCTGCTTCTCGCCGAAACGTTTGGTGGCGGGACCAGTGACGAAGGCTTGAGC
GAGGGCGTGCAAGATTCCGAATACCGCAAGCGACAGGCCGATCATCGTCGCGCTCCAGCGAAAGCGGTCC
TCGCCGAAAATGACCCAGAGCGCTGCCGGCACCTGTCCTACGAGTTGCATGATAAAGAAGACAGTCATAA
GTGCGGCGACGATAGTCATGCCCCGCGCCCACCGGAAGGAGCTGACTGGGTTGAAGGCTCTCAAGGGCAT
CGGTCGAGATCCCGGTGCCTAATGAGTGAGCTAACTTACATTAATTGCGTTGCGCTCACTGCCCGCTTTC
CAGTCGGGAAACCTGTCGTGCCAGCTGCATTAATGAATCGGCCAACGCGCGGGGAGAGGCGGTTTGCGTA
TTGGGCGCCAGGGTGGTTTTTCTTTTCACCAGTGAGACGGGCAACAGCTGATTGCCCTTCACCGCCTGGC
CCTGAGAGAGTTGCAGCAAGCGGTCCACGCTGGTTTGCCCCAGCAGGCGAAAATCCTGTTTGATGGTGGT
TAACGGCGGGATATAACATGAGCTGTCTTCGGTATCGTCGTATCCCACTACCGAGATATCCGCACCAACG
CGCAGCCCGGACTCGGTAATGGCGCGCATTGCGCCCAGCGCCATCTGATCGTTGGCAACCAGCATCGCAG
TGGGAACGATGCCCTCATTCAGCATTTGCATGGTTTGTTGAAAACCGGACATGGCACTCCAGTCGCCTTC
CCGTTCCGCTATCGGCTGAATTTGATTGCGAGTGAGATATTTATGCCAGCCAGCCAGACGCAGACGCGCC
GAGACAGAACTTAATGGGCCCGCTAACAGCGCGATTTGCTGGTGACCCAATGCGACCAGATGCTCCACGC
CCAGTCGCGTACCGTCTTCATGGGAGAAAATAATACTGTTGATGGGTGTCTGGTCAGAGACATCAAGAAA
TAACGCCGGAACATTAGTGCAGGCAGCTTCCACAGCAATGGCATCCTGGTCATCCAGCGGATAGTTAATG
ATCAGCCCACTGACGCGTTGCGCGAGAAGATTGTGCACCGCCGCTTTACAGGCTTCGACGCCGCTTCGTT
CTACCATCGACACCACCACGCTGGCACCCAGTTGATCGGCGCGAGATTTAATCGCCGCGACAATTTGCGA
CGGCGCGTGCAGGGCCAGACTGGAGGTGGCAACGCCAATCAGCAACGACTGTTTGCCCGCCAGTTGTTGT
GCCACGCGGTTGGGAATGTAATTCAGCTCCGCCATCGCCGCTTCCACTTTTTCCCGCGTTTTCGCAGAAA
CGTGGCTGGCCTGGTTCACCACGCGGGAAACGGTCTGATAAGAGACACCGGCATACTCTGCGACATCGTA
TAACGTTACTGGTTTCACATTCACCACCCTGAATTGACTCTCTTCCGGGCGCTATCATGCCATACCGCGA
AAGGTTTTGCGCCATTCGATGGTGTCCGGGATCTCGACGCTCTCCCTTATGCGACTCCTGCATTAGGAAG
CAGCCCAGTAGTAGGTTGAGGCCGTTGAGCACCGCCGCCGCAAGGAATGGTGCATGCAAGGAGATGGCGC
CCAACAGTCCCCCGGCCACGGGGCCTGCCACCATACCCACGCCGAAACAAGCGCTCATGAGCCCGAAGTG
GCGAGCCCGATCTTCCCCATCGGTGATGTCGGCGATATAGGCGCCAGCAACCGCACCTGTGGCGCCGGTG
ATGCCGGCCACGATGCGTCCGGCGTAGAGGATCGAGATCTCGATCCCGCGAAATTAATACGACTCACTAT
AGGGGAATTGTGAGCGGATAACAATTCCCCTCTAGAAATAATTTTGTTTAACTTTAAGAAGGAGATATAC
CATGGGCAGCAGCCATCATCATCATCATCACGGTACCAAAACTGAAGAAGGTAAACTGGTAATCTGGATT
AACGGCGATAAAGGCTATAACGGTCTCGCTGAAGTCGGTAAGAAATTCGAGAAAGATACCGGAATTAAAG
TCACCGTTGAGCATCCGGATAAACTGGAAGAGAAATTCCCACAGGTTGCGGCAACTGGCGATGGCCCTGA
CATTATCTTCTGGGCACACGACCGCTTTGGTGGCTACGCTCAATCTGGCCTGTTGGCTGAAATCACCCCG
GACAAAGCGTTCCAGGACAAGCTGTATCCGTTTACCTGGGATGCCGTACGTTACAACGGCAAGCTGATTG
CTTACCCGATCGCTGTTGAAGCGTTATCGCTGATTTATAACAAAGATCTGCTGCCGAACCCGCCAAAAAC
CTGGGAAGAGATCCCGGCGCTGGATAAAGAACTGAAAGCGAAAGGTAAGAGCGCGCTGATGTTCAACCTG
CAAGAACCGTACTTCACCTGGCCGCTGATTGCTGCTGACGGGGGTTATGCGTTCAAGTATGAAAACGGCA
AGTACGACATTAAAGACGTGGGCGTGGATAACGCTGGCGCGAAAGCGGGTCTGACCTTCCTGGTTGACCT
GATTAAAAACAAACACATGAATGCAGACACCGATTACTCCATCGCAGAAGCTGCCTTTAATAAAGGCGAA
ACAGCGATGACCATCAACGGCCCGTGGGCATGGTCCAACATCGACACCAGCAAAGTGAATTATGGTGTAA
CGGTACTGCCGACCTTCAAGGGTCAACCATCCAAACCGTTCGTTGGCGTGCTGAGCGCAGGTATTAACGC
CGCCAGTCCGAACAAAGAGCTGGCAAAAGAGTTCCTCGAAAACTATCTGCTGACTGATGAAGGTCTGGAA
GCGGTTAATAAAGACAAACCGCTGGGTGCCGTAGCGCTGAAGTCTTACGAGGAAGAGTTGGCGAAAGATC
CACGTATTGCCGCCACCATGGAAAACGCCCAGAAAGGTGAAATCATGCCGAACATCCCGCAGATGTCCGC
TTTCTGGTATGCCGTGCGTACTGCGGTGATCAACGCCGCCAGCGGTCGTCAGACTGTCGATGAAGCCCTG
AAAGACGCGCAGACTGGTACCGATTACGATATCCCAACGACCCTGGAAGTGCTGTTCCAGGGTCCGCATA
TGGCTAGCCCTCCTTTCTCAGGTGCATGCTTTGTGAAGGAGAACCACCGGCAACTCCAAGCCAGGATGGG
GGACCTGAAAGGGGTGCTCGATGATCTCCAAGACAATGAGGTTCTTACTGAGAATGAGAAGGAGCTGGTG
GAGCAGGAAAAGACACGGCAGAGCAAGAATGAGGCCTTGCTGAGCATGGTGGAGAAGAAAGGGAAGCTGG
CCCTGGACGTGCTCTTCAGAAGCATTAGTGAAAGGGACCCTTACCTCGTGTCCTATCTTAGACAGCAGAA
TTTGTAGGCGGCCGCACTCGAGCACCACCACCACCACCACTGAGATCCGGCTGCTAACAAAGCCCGAAAG
GAAGCTGAGTTGGCTGCTGCCACCGCTGAGCAATAACTAGCATAACCCCTTGGGGCCTCTAAACGGGTCT
TGAGGGGTTTTTTGCTGAAAGGAGGAACTATATCCGGATTGGCGAATGGG
[124 nt withheld, positions 5231-5354]
C
[91 nt withheld, positions 5356-5446]
A
[49 nt withheld, positions 5448-5496]
CCTTTGACGTTGGAGTCCACGTTCTTT
[37 nt withheld, positions 5524-5560]
ACCCTATCTCGGTCTATTCTTTTGATTTATAAGGGATTTTGCCGATTTCGGCCTATTGGTTAAAAAATGA
GCTGATTTAACAAAAATTTAACGCGAATTTTAACAAAATATTAACGCTTACAATTTAGGTGGCACTTTTC
GGGGAAATGTGCGCGGAACCCCTATTTGTTTATTTTTCTAAATACATTCAAATATGTATCCGCTCATGAA
TTAATTCTTAGAAAAACTCATCGAGCATCAAATGAAACTGCAATTTATTCATATCAGGATTATCAATACC
ATATTTTTGAAAAAGCCGTTTCTGTAATGAAGGAGAAAACTCACCGAGGCAGTTCCATAGGATGGCAAGA
TCCTGGTATCGGTCTGCGATTCCGACTCGTCCAACATCAATACAACCTATTAATTTCCCCTCGTCAAAAA
TAAGGTTATCAAGTGAGAAATCACCATGAGTGACGACTGAATCCGGTGAGAATGGCAAAAGTTTATGCAT
TTCTTTCCAGACTTGTTCAACAGGCCAGCCATTACGCTCGTCATCAAAATCACTCGCATCAACCAAACCG
TTATTCATTCGTGATTGCGCCTGAGCGAGACGAAATACGCGATCGCTGTTAAAAGGACAATTACAAACAG
GAATCGAATGCAACCGGCGCAGGAACACTGCCAGCGCATCAACAATATTTTCACCTGAATCAGGATATTC
TTCTAATACCTGGAATGCTGTTTTCCCGGGGATCGCAGTGGTGAGTAACCATGCATCATCAGGAGTACGG
ATAAAATGCTTGATGGTCGGAAGAGGCATAAATTCCGTCAGCCAGTTTAGTCTGACCATCTCATCTGTAA
CATCATTGGCAACGCTACCTTTGCCATGTTTCAGAAACAACTCTGGCGCATCGGGCTTCCCATACAATCG
ATAGATTGTCGCACCTGATTGCCCGACATTATCGCGAGCCCATTTATACCCATATAAATCAGCATCCATG
TTGGAATTTAATCGCGGCCTAGAGCAAGACGTTTCCCGTTGAATATGGCTCATAACACCCCTTGTATTAC
TGTTTATGTAAGCAGACAGTTTTATTGTTCATGACCAAAATCCCTTAACGTGAGTTTTCGTTCCACTGAG
CGTCAGACCCCGTAGAAAAGATCAAAGGATCTTC
