>Addgene plasmid #164029 | pDB.His.MBP.3C CARD8 CARD A452C D511K | depositor partial sequence | sequence record 318248 | Insert sequence
ATGCCTTTCTCAGGTGCATGCTTTGTGAAGGAGAACCACCGGCAACTCCAAGCCAGGATGGGGGACCTGA
AAGGGGTGCTCGATGATCTCCAAGACAATGAGGTTCTTACTGAGAATGAGAAGGAGCTGGTGGAGCAGGA
AAAGACACGGCAGAGCAAGAATGAGGCCTTGCTGAGCATGGTGGAGAAGAAAGGGAAGCTGGCCCTGGAC
GTGCTCTTCAGAAGCATTAGTGAAAGGGACCCTTACCTCGTGTCCTATCTTAGACAGCAGAATTTGTAG
